Addgene plasmid #215654: pCMJ074
Purpose: pET28b derived T7 promoter with a 5’-UTR transcriptional fusion to clac143
Depositing lab: Brian Pfleger. Depositing organization: University of Wisconsin, Madison. Publication: Optimization of a T7-RNA polymerase system in Synechococcus sp. PCC 7002 mirrors the protein overproduction phenotype from E. coli BL21(DE3). Jones CM, Korosh TC, Nielsen DR, Pfleger BF. Appl Microbiol Biotechnol. 2021 Feb;105(3):1147-1158. doi: 10.1007/s00253-020-11085-x. Epub 2021 Jan 14. PubMed 33443634.
Backbone
  Vector backbone: pMB1
  Backbone size w/o insert (bp): 6500
  Total vector size (bp): 7354
  Vector type: Bacterial Expression, Synthetic Biology
Growth in bacteria
  Bacterial resistance: Ampicillin and Kanamycin, 100 & 50 μg/mL
  Growth temperature: 37°C
  Growth strain: DH5alpha
  Copy number: High Copy
Gene/Insert
  Gene/Insert name: Yellow fluorescent protein (alt name: EYFP)
  Insert size (bp): 841
  Promoter: T7
  Tag / fusion protein: 10x histidine tag (N terminal on insert)
  Cloning method: Gibson Cloning
  Sequencing primers: 5′ gcagcgacaccaaaccaag; 3′ ccctcaagacccgtttagagg
Terms and licenses: Academic/Nonprofit Terms; Industry Terms: Not Available to Industry
How to cite: pCMJ074 was a gift from Brian Pfleger (Addgene plasmid # 215654 ; http://n2t.net/addgene:215654 ; RRID:Addgene_215654)
