[The description below was written by a language model from this plasmid's Addgene catalogue record and pLannotate feature annotations shown in this document.]
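Description:
pCMJ074 is a 7,354 bp bacterial expression and synthetic-biology plasmid built on a high-copy pMB1/ColE1-type replicon and propagated in E. coli under dual ampicillin and kanamycin selection. The feature table shows a pUC-like backbone carrying the bla promoter and β-lactamase gene, the origin, and remnants of the lac promoter/operator, lacZα and pUC multiple cloning site. A separate KanR gene (aph(3')-Ia) lies within the inserted region rather than in the backbone.

The payload is an EYFP reporter with an N-terminal 10x histidine tag, driven by a pET28b-derived T7 promoter with an adjacent lac operator and closed by the T7 terminator. The stated purpose describes the promoter as carrying a 5'-UTR transcriptional fusion to clac143, but the annotation does not resolve this element, so its exact nature is not clear from the record. Downstream sits a full-length lacI gene preceded by fragments annotated as lacI and J23119 promoters. It supplies the repressor that keeps the T7lac promoter off until IPTG is added.

The EYFP, lacI and KanR block is bracketed on both sides by short coding fragments that match cyanobacterial proteins by homology to Synechocystis, one of them ndhH. This layout is consistent with homology arms for chromosomal integration of the cassette with kanamycin selection, although the record does not state this or name the locus. The associated publication concerns optimisation of a T7 RNA polymerase system in Synechococcus sp. PCC 7002, so the plasmid most likely serves as a fluorescent reporter for measuring T7-driven expression strength in that cyanobacterium. Several small TcR, M13 ori, capTEV and SET1 hits appear to be annotation fragments of pET-derived sequence rather than functional parts.
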