Features (pLannotate 1.2.2; 30 found; start..end, strand, type, name):
     70..174     +  promoter       AmpR promoter: bla
    175..1035    +  CDS            AmpR: β-lactamase; bla; confers resistance to ampicillin, carbenicillin, and related antibiotics
   1206..1794    +  rep_origin     ori: high-copy-number ColE1/pMB1/pBR322/pUC origin of replication
   1977..2069    +  CDS            lacI (fragment): lac repressor; lacI; The lac repressor binds to the lac operator to inhibit transcription in E. coli. This inhibition can be relieved by adding lactose or isopropyl-β-D-thiogalactopyranoside (IPTG).
   2082..2103    +  protein_bind   CAP binding site: CAP binding activates transcription in the presence of cAMP. E. coli catabolite activator protein
   2118..2148    +  promoter       lac promoter: promoter for the E. coli lac operon
   2156..2172    +  protein_bind   lac operator: The lac repressor binds to the lac operator to inhibit transcription in E. coli. This inhibition can be relieved by adding lactose or isopropyl-β-D-thiogalactopyranoside (IPTG). lac repressor encoded by lacI
   2209..2233    -  misc_feature   MCS (fragment): pUC18/19 multiple cloning site
   2234..2548    -  CDS            Y1919_SYNY3 (fragment): Protein inferred from homology: Swiss-Prot protein existence level 3. From Synechocystis sp. (strain PCC 6803 / Kazusa).
   2733..2912    -  CDS            TcR (fragment): tetracycline efflux protein; tet; confers resistance to tetracycline
   2934..2952    +  promoter       T7 promoter: promoter for bacteriophage T7 RNA polymerase
   2957..2973    +  protein_bind   lac operator: The lac repressor binds to the lac operator to inhibit transcription in E. coli. This inhibition can be relieved by adding lactose or isopropyl-β-D-thiogalactopyranoside (IPTG). lac repressor encoded by lacI
   3022..3039    +  CDS            capTEV™ (fragment): composite tag for in vivo biotinylation, TEV protease cleavage, and 6xHis tagging
   3097..3813    +  CDS            EYFP: EYFP is a basic (constitutively fluorescent) green/yellow fluorescent protein published in 1996, derived from Aequorea victoria. It is reported to be a very rapidly-maturing weak dimer with high acid sensitivity.
   3823..3872    +  CDS            SET1 (fragment): solubility-enhancement tag derived from T7 phage gene 10B
   3880..3927    +  terminator     T7 terminator: transcription terminator for bacteriophage T7 RNA polymerase
   3971..4035    +  CDS            TcR (fragment): tetracycline efflux protein; tet; confers resistance to tetracycline
   4043..4061    +  promoter       lacI promoter (fragment): lacI
   4065..4096    +  promoter       J23119 promoter (fragment): bacterial promoter (Registry of Standard Biological Parts BBa J23119)
   4126..5208    +  CDS            lacI: lac repressor; lacI; The lac repressor binds to the lac operator to inhibit transcription in E. coli. This inhibition can be relieved by adding lactose or isopropyl-β-D-thiogalactopyranoside (IPTG).
   5221..5242    +  protein_bind   CAP binding site: CAP binding activates transcription in the presence of cAMP. E. coli catabolite activator protein
   5257..5303    +  CDS            TcR (fragment): tetracycline efflux protein; tet; confers resistance to tetracycline
   5306..5397    +  rep_origin     M13 ori (fragment): M13 bacteriophage origin of replication; arrow indicates direction of (+) strand synthesis
   5423..5480    +  promoter       AmpR promoter (fragment): bla
   5489..6304    -  CDS            KanR: aminoglycoside phosphotransferase; aph(3')-Ia; confers resistance to kanamycin in bacteria or G418 (Geneticin®) in eukaryotes
   6592..6906    +  CDS            ndhH (fragment): NDHH_SYNY3 - Experimental evidence at protein level: Swiss-Prot protein existence level 1. NDH-1 shuttles electrons from an unknown electron donor, via FMN and iron-sulfur (Fe-S) centers, to quinones in the respiratory and/or the photosynthetic chain. The immediate electron acceptor for the enzyme in this species is believed to be plastoquinone. Couples the redox reaction to proton translocation, and thus conserves the redox energy in a proton gradient. Cyanobacterial NDH-1 also plays a role in inorganic carbon-concentration. From Synechocystis sp. (strain PCC 6803 / Kazusa).
   6906..6933    -  misc_feature   MCS (fragment): pUC18/19 multiple cloning site
   6930..7087    +  CDS            lacZα (fragment): LacZα fragment of β-galactosidase; lacZ fragment
   7093..7192    -  misc_feature   bom (fragment): basis of mobility region from pBR322
   7294..7329    -  CDS            rop (fragment): Rop protein, which maintains plasmids at low copy number; rop
>Addgene plasmid #215654 | pCMJ074 | addgene full sequence | sequence record 434130 | Addgene NGS Result
TTTTTATAGGTTAATGTCATGATAATAATGGTTTCTTAGACGTCAGGTGGCACTTTTCGGGGAAATGTGC
GCGGAACCCCTATTTGTTTATTTTTCTAAATACATTCAAATATGTATCCGCTCATGAGACAATAACCCTG
ATAAATGCTTCAATAATATTGAAAAAGGAAGAGTATGAGTATTCAACATTTCCGTGTCGCCCTTATTCCC
TTTTTTGCGGCATTTTGCCTTCCTGTTTTTGCTCACCCAGAAACGCTGGTGAAAGTAAAAGATGCTGAAG
ATCAGTTGGGTGCACGAGTGGGTTACATCGAACTGGATCTCAACAGCGGTAAGATCCTTGAGAGTTTTCG
CCCCGAAGAACGTTTTCCAATGATGAGCACTTTTAAAGTTCTGCTATGTGGCGCGGTATTATCCCGTATT
GACGCCGGGCAAGAGCAACTCGGTCGCCGCATACACTATTCTCAGAATGACTTGGTTGAGTACTCACCAG
TCACAGAAAAGCATCTTACGGATGGCATGACAGTAAGAGAATTATGCAGTGCTGCCATAACCATGAGTGA
TAACACTGCGGCCAACTTACTTCTGACAACGATCGGAGGACCGAAGGAGCTAACCGCTTTTTTGCACAAC
ATGGGGGATCATGTAACTCGCCTTGATCGTTGGGAACCGGAGCTGAATGAAGCCATACCAAACGACGAGC
GTGACACCACGATGCCTGTAGCAATGGCAACAACGTTGCGCAAACTATTAACTGGCGAACTACTTACTCT
AGCTTCCCGGCAACAATTAATAGACTGGATGGAGGCGGATAAAGTTGCAGGACCACTTCTGCGCTCGGCC
CTTCCGGCTGGCTGGTTTATTGCTGATAAATCTGGAGCCGGTGAGCGTGGGTCTCGCGGTATCATTGCAG
CACTGGGGCCAGATGGTAAGCCCTCCCGTATCGTAGTTATCTACACGACGGGGAGTCAGGCAACTATGGA
TGAACGAAATAGACAGATCGCTGAGATAGGTGCCTCACTGATTAAGCATTGGTAACTGTCAGACCAAGTT
TACTCATATATACTTTAGATTGATTTAAAACTTCATTTTTAATTTAAAAGGATCTAGGTGAAGATCCTTT
TTGATAATCTCATGACCAAAATCCCTTAACGTGAGTTTTCGTTCCACTGAGCGTCAGACCCCGTAGAAAA
GATCAAAGGATCTTCTTGAGATCCTTTTTTTCTGCGCGTAATCTGCTGCTTGCAAACAAAAAAACCACCG
CTACCAGCGGTGGTTTGTTTGCCGGATCAAGAGCTACCAACTCTTTTTCCGAAGGTAACTGGCTTCAGCA
GAGCGCAGATACCAAATACTGTTCTTCTAGTGTAGCCGTAGTTAGGCCACCACTTCAAGAACTCTGTAGC
ACCGCCTACATACCTCGCTCTGCTAATCCTGTTACCAGTGGCTGCTGCCAGTGGCGATAAGTCGTGTCTT
ACCGGGTTGGACTCAAGACGATAGTTACCGGATAAGGCGCAGCGGTCGGGCTGAACGGGGGGTTCGTGCA
CACAGCCCAGCTTGGAGCGAACGACCTACACCGAACTGAGATACCTACAGCGTGAGCTATGAGAAAGCGC
CACGCTTCCCGAAGGGAGAAAGGCGGACAGGTATCCGGTAAGCGGCAGGGTCGGAACAGGAGAGCGCACG
AGGGAGCTTCCAGGGGGAAACGCCTGGTATCTTTATAGTCCTGTCGGGTTTCGCCACCTCTGACTTGAGC
GTCGATTTTTGTGATGCTCGTCAGGGGGGCGGAGCCTATGGAAAAACGCCAGCAACGCGGCCTTTTTACG
GTTCCTGGCCTTTTGCTGGCCTTTTGCTCACATGTTCTTTCCTGCGTTATCCCCTGATTCTGTGGATAAC
CGTATTACCGCCTTTGAGTGAGCTGATACCGCTCGCCGCAGCCGAACGACCGAGCGCAGCGAGTCAGTGA
GCGAGGAAGCGGAAGAGCGCCCAATACGCAAACCGCCTCTCCCCGCGCGTTGGCCGATTCATTAATGCAG
CTGGCACGACAGGTTTCCCGACTGGAAAGCGGGCAGTGAGCGCAACGCAATTAATGTGAGTTAGCTCACT
CATTAGGCACCCCAGGCTTTACACTTTATGCTTCCGGCTCGTATGTTGTGTGGAATTGTGAGCGGATAAC
AATTTCACACAGGAAACAGCTATGACCATGATTACGCCAAGCTTGCATGCCTGCAGGTCGACTAAAGGCA
ATCTCGTTATCAAAAGAAGGCAGTTGGTCTTGGAGCTTGATTAATTCTTCGAGAAAGTCGGGACGAATCA
AGTCTGGCCGGGTTGAAAGGGCTTGCCCTACTTTGATAAATGTCGGCCCTAAGCGGGTCAGAATTTCACG
CAGTTCGTTGGCGCGACGGGCGCGGGTTTCGGGTTCTTCTTCGCGTTTACTATCTAGCCACAATTTGAAG
GAAAACCACCCAAATAACCAAATGATCGTAAAGGCCCGCCACAGGGATTGCCAGGGTCGCCAACGGTAAT
GTTTGGCGATCGCCTTGGCGTCATAGCGGGTCAAGGTGGTAGAACCAAGTTTGTGGTCGGGGGCAACGGA
AGGATACTGGGTCACAGTGGTTTCGCCGTCAATGAATTGTGTGGTTTTGTAAAGTAAATCACACTATATT
GTATCGAAATTTTTCGCAGCGACACCAAACCAAGCCTGCATCGGGGATCAAGCACAGCCATTTTCTCGCC
CAATGGCGCCCAACAGTCCCCCGGCCACGGGGCCTGCCACCATACCCACGCCGAAACAAGCGCTCATGAG
CCCGAAGTGGCGAGCCCGATCTTCCCCATCGGTGATGTCGGCGATATAGGCGCCAGCAACCGCACCTGTG
GCGCCGGTGATGCCGGCCACGATGCGTCCGGCGTAGAGGATCGAGATCTCGATCCCGCGAAATTAATACG
ACTCACTATAGGGGAATTGTGAGCGGATAACAATTTCACACACCAACTCATAAAGTCAAGTAGGAGATTA
ATTCCATGGGCCATCATCATCATCATCATCATCATCATCACAGCAGCGGCCATATCGAAGGTCGTCATAT
GCAGGCAGCAGCCTCGATGGTGAGCAAGGGCGAGGAGCTGTTCACCGGGGTGGTGCCCATCCTGGTCGAG
CTGGACGGCGACGTAAACGGCCACAAGTTCAGCGTGTCCGGCGAGGGCGAGGGCGATGCCACCTACGGCA
AGCTGACCCTGAAGTTCATCTGCACCACCGGCAAGCTGCCCGTGCCCTGGCCCACCCTCGTGACCACCTT
CGGCTACGGCCTGCAGTGCTTCGCCCGCTACCCCGACCACATGAAGCAGCACGACTTCTTCAAGTCCGCC
ATGCCCGAAGGCTACGTCCAGGAGCGCACCATCTTCTTCAAGGACGACGGCAACTACAAGACCCGCGCCG
AGGTGAAGTTCGAGGGCGACACCCTGGTGAACCGCATCGAGCTGAAGGGCATCGACTTCAAGGAGGACGG
CAACATCCTGGGGCACAAGCTGGAGTACAACTACAACAGCCACAACGTCTATATCATGGCCGACAAGCAG
AAGAACGGCATCAAGGTGAACTTCAAGATCCGCCACAACATCGAGGACGGCAGCGTGCAGCTCGCCGACC
ACTACCAGCAGAACACCCCCATCGGCGACGGCCCCGTGCTGCTGCCCGACAACCACTACCTGAGCTACCA
GTCCGCCCTGAGCAAAGACCCCAACGAGAAGCGCGATCACATGGTCCTGCTGGAGTTCGTGACCGCCGCC
GGGATCACTCTCGGCATGGACGAGCTGTACAAGTGAGATCCGGCTGCTAACAAAGCCCGAAAGGAAGCTG
AGTTGGCTGCTGCCACCGCTGAGCAATAACTAGCATAACCCCTTGGGGCCTCTAAACGGGTCTTGAGGGG
TTTTTTGCTGAAAGGAGGAACTATATCCGGATTGGCGAATGGGGTCTAGATCAACGGCCTCAACCTACTA
CTGGGCTGCTTCCTAATGCAGGAGTCGCATAAGGGAGAGCGTCGAGATCCCGGACACCATCGAATGGCGC
ATTTACAGCTAGCTCAGTCCTAGGTACAATGCTAGCCGGAGGAGGGTCAATTCATGGTGGTGAATGTGAA
ACCAGTAACGTTATACGATGTCGCAGAGTATGCCGGTGTCTCTTATCAGACCGTTTCCCGCGTGGTGAAC
CAGGCCAGCCACGTTTCTGCGAAAACGCGGGAAAAAGTGGAAGCGGCGATGGCGGAGCTGAATTACATTC
CCAACCGCGTGGCACAACAACTGGCGGGCAAACAGTCGTTGCTGATTGGCGTTGCCACCTCCAGTCTGGC
CCTGCACGCGCCGTCGCAAATTGTCGCGGCGATTAAATCTCGCGCCGATCAACTGGGTGCCAGCGTGGTG
GTGTCGATGGTAGAACGAAGCGGCGTCGAAGCCTGTAAAGCGGCGGTGCACAATCTTCTCGCGCAACGCG
TCAGTGGGCTGATCATTAACTATCCGCTGGATGACCAGGATGCCATTGCTGTGGAAGCTGCCTGCACTAA
TGTTCCGGCGTTATTTCTTGATGTCTCTGACCAGACACCCATCAACAGTATTATTTTCTCCCATGAAGAC
GGTACGCGACTGGGCGTGGAGCATCTGGTCGCATTGGGTCACCAGCAAATCGCGCTGTTAGCGGGCCCAT
TAAGTTCTGTCTCGGCGCGTCTGCGTCTGGCTGGCTGGCATAAATATCTCACTCGCAATCAAATTCAGCC
GATAGCGGAACGGGAAGGCGACTTTAGTGCCATGTCCGGTTTTCAACAAACCATGCAAATGCTGAATGAG
GGCATCGTTCCCACTGCGATGCTGGTTGCCAACGATCAGATGGCGCTGGGCGCAATGCGCGCCATTACCG
AGTCCGGGCTGCGCGTTGGTGCGGATATCTCGGTAGTGGGATACGACGATACCGAAGACAGCTCATGTTA
TATCCCGCCGTTAACCACCATCAAACAGGATTTTCGCCTGCTGGGGCAAACCAGCGTGGACCGCTTGCTG
CAACTCTCTCAGGGCCAGGCGGTGAAGGGCAATCAGCTGTTGCCCGTCTCACTGGTGAAAAGAAAAACCA
CCCTGGCGCCCAATACGCAAACCGCCTCTCCCCGCGCGTTGGCCGATTCATTAATGCAGCTGGCACGACA
GGTTTCCCGACTGGAAAGCGGGCAGTGAGCGCAACGCAATTAATGTAAGTTAGCTCACTCATTAGGCACC
GGGATCTCGACCGATGCCCTTGAGAGCCTTCAACCCAGTCAGCTCCTTCCGGTTCGATTTTGCCGATTTC
GGCCTATTGGTTAAAAAATGAGCTGATTTAACAAAAATTTAACGCGAATTTTAACAAAATATTAACGCTT
ACAATTTAGGTGGCACTTTTCGGGGAAATGTGCGCGGAACCCCTATTTGTTTATTTTTCTAAATACATTC
AAATATGTATCCGCTCATGAATTAATTCTTAGAAAAACTCATCGAGCATCAAATGAAACTGCAATTTATT
CATATCAGGATTATCAATACCATATTTTTGAAAAAGCCGTTTCTGTAATGAAGGAGAAAACTCACCGAGG
CAGTTCCATAGGATGGCAAGATCCTGGTATCGGTCTGCGATTCCGACTCGTCCAACATCAATACAACCTA
TTAATTTCCCCTCGTCAAAAATAAGGTTATCAAGTGAGAAATCACCATGAGTGACGACTGAATCCGGTGA
GAATGGCAAAAGTTTATGCATTTCTTTCCAGACTTGTTCAACAGGCCAGCCATTACGCTCGTCATCAAAA
TCACTCGCATCAACCAAACCGTTATTCATTCGTGATTGCGCCTGAGCGAGACGAAATACGCGATCGCTGT
TAAAAGGACAATTACAAACAGGAATCGAATGCAACCGGCGCAGGAACACTGCCAGCGCATCAACAATATT
TTCACCTGAATCAGGATATTCTTCTAATACCTGGAATGCTGTTTTCCCGGGGATCGCAGTGGTGAGTAAC
CATGCATCATCAGGAGTACGGATAAAATGCTTGATGGTCGGAAGAGGCATAAATTCCGTCAGCCAGTTTA
GTCTGACCATCTCATCTGTAACATCATTGGCAACGCTACCTTTGCCATGTTTCAGAAACAACTCTGGCGC
ATCGGGCTTCCCATACAATCGATAGATTGTCGCACCTGATTGCCCGACATTATCGCGAGCCCATTTATAC
CCATATAAATCAGCATCCATGTTGGAATTTAATCGCGGCCTAGAGCAAGACGTTTCCCGTTGAATATGGC
TCATAACACCCCTTGTATTACTGTTTATGTAAGCAGACAGTTTTATTGTTCATGACCAAAATCCCTTAAC
GTGAGTTTTCGTTCCACTGAGCGTCAGACCCCGTAGGTTAAGCGAAACTTTATAATGTTCAGAGAGTAAA
TAAACCTAGCGTCAAACCATCTAAAAGCCAATCACTGCAACTCATAAGCAACGGTGATTCAGGAGATTGG
AAAAACGCAATGCACAAACAAACCATCTCACCCCATCACCAGATTTAATTTAAATAAGCATAACGGAAGA
CCTGCGGATCCATGACAAGAATTGAAACTCGTACCGAACCTATGGTGATTAACATGGGGCCTCACCACCC
CTCCATGCACGGCGTATTACGCTTGATCGTCACCCTTGACGGGGAAGACGTCGTTGATTGCGAACCCGTC
ATCGGCTATCTGCATCGGGGTATGGAAAAAATTGCCGAAAATCGCACCAATGTCATGTATGTCCCCTATG
TGAGTCGTTGGGACTACGCCGCAGGGATGTTTAACGAAGCGATCACCGTTAATGCCCCCGAAAAACTCGC
CGATATCGAAGTGCCGAAGCGCGCCCAATATATCCGCGTGATCATAGGATCCCCGGGTACCGAGCTCGAA
TTCACTGGCCGTCGTTTTACAACGTCGTGACTGGGAAAACCCTGGCGTTACCCAACTTAATCGCCTTGCA
GCACATCCCCCTTTCGCCAGCTGGCGTAATAGCGAAGAGGCCCGCACCGATCGCCCTTCCCAACAGTTGC
GCAGCCTGAATGGCGAATGGCGCCTGATGCGGTATTTTCTCCTTACGCATCTGTGCGGTATTTCACACCG
CATATGGTGCACTCTCAGTACAATCTGCTCTGATGCCGCATAGTTAAGCCAGCCCCGACACCCGCCAACA
CCCGCTGACGCGCCCTGACGGGCTTGTCTGCTCCCGGCATCCGCTTACAGACAAGCTGTGACCGTCTCCG
GGAGCTGCATGTGTCAGAGGTTTTCACCGTCATCACCGAAACGCGCGAGACGAAAGGGCCTCGTGATACG
CCTA
